Addgene plasmid #156393: pTYF-super-mfSST-0.3k-Venus-WPRE
Purpose: Expresses Venus under SST gene promoter
Depositing lab: Shuji Kaneko. Depositing organization: Kyoto University, Graduate School of Pharmaceutical Sciences. Publication: Identification of neuron-type specific promoters in monkey genome and their functional validation in mice. Nagai Y, Nishitani N, Yasuda M, Ueda Y, Fukui Y, Andoh C, Shirakawa H, Nakagawa T, Inoue KI, Nagayasu K, Kasparov S, Nakamura K, Kaneko S. Biochem Biophys Res Commun. 2019 Oct 22;518(4):619-624. doi: 10.1016/j.bbrc.2019.08.101. Epub 2019 Aug 23. PubMed 31451217.
Backbone
  Vector backbone: pTYF
  Backbone size w/o insert (bp): 7469
  Vector type: Lentiviral
Growth in bacteria
  Bacterial resistance: Ampicillin, 100 μg/mL
  Growth temperature: 37°C
  Growth strain: NEB Stable
  Copy number: High Copy
Gene/Insert 1
  Gene/Insert name: Venus
  Insert size (bp): 720
Gene/Insert 2
  Gene/Insert name: Gal4p65
  Insert size (bp): 1062
Terms and licenses: Academic/Nonprofit Terms; Industry Terms: Not Available to Industry
How to cite: pTYF-super-mfSST-0.3k-Venus-WPRE was a gift from Shuji Kaneko (Addgene plasmid # 156393 ; http://n2t.net/addgene:156393 ; RRID:Addgene_156393)
