[The description below was written by a language model from this plasmid's Addgene catalogue record and pLannotate feature annotations shown in this document.]
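Description:
pTYF-super-mfSST-0.3k-Venus-WPRE is an HIV-1-based lentiviral transfer plasmid built on the pTYF backbone, designed to express the yellow fluorescent protein Venus under a somatostatin (SST) gene promoter. It is propagated in E. coli through a high-copy ColE1/pUC-type origin with ampicillin selection (AmpR). The viral portion carries a CMV enhancer/promoter fragment immediately upstream of a truncated 5' LTR, which would drive genomic RNA production in packaging cells, followed by the Ψ packaging signal with gag and env fragments, the Rev response element and the cPPT/CTS. At the other end there is a ΔU3 self-inactivating 3' LTR followed by a bGH polyadenylation signal.

The payload is a bicistronic, self-amplifying cassette. A 5X UAS array of Gal4 binding sites lies upstream of an unannotated stretch of roughly 400 bp directly preceding Venus. This gap presumably holds the short SST promoter fragment implied by "mfSST-0.3k" in the name, although the feature table does not label it. The associated publication title concerns neuron-type-specific promoters from the monkey genome, but the record does not explicitly give the promoter's species. Venus is followed by an EMCV IRES2 and a fusion of the GAL4 DNA-binding domain with the NF-κB p65 activation domain (Gal4p65), then a WPRE to enhance transcript stability and expression. In this arrangement, weak cell-type-specific transcription yields both the reporter and the synthetic activator. The activator then binds the upstream UAS sites and boosts transcription of the same cassette, which probably explains the "super" in the name. The construct suits lentiviral labelling of SST-expressing neurons and testing of promoter specificity.
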