Features (pLannotate 1.2.2; 32 found; start..end, strand, type, name):
      1..181     +  LTR            5' LTR (truncated): truncated 5' long terminal repeat (LTR) from HIV-1
    229..353     +  misc_feature   HIV-1 Ψ: packaging signal of human immunodeficiency virus type 1
    337..1058    +  CDS            HIV-1 gag (fragment): gag protein from human immunodeficiency virus 1; gag
   1057..1293    +  CDS            env (fragment): ENV_HV1N5 - Experimental evidence at protein level: Swiss-Prot protein existence level 1. From Human immunodeficiency virus type 1 group M subtype B (isolate NY5) (HIV-1).
   1512..1848    +  ncRNA          RRE: Accession: RF00036 - HIV Rev response element
   2058..2175    +  misc_feature   cPPT/CTS: central polypurine tract and central termination sequence of HIV-1
   2249..2266    +  polyA_signal   SV40 poly(A) signal (fragment): SV40 polyadenylation signal
   2268..2289    -  misc_feature   MCS (fragment): pUC18/19 multiple cloning site
   2288..2382    +  protein_bind   5X UAS: five tandem copies of the "ScaI site" 17-mer CGGAGTACTGTCCTCCG, an upstream activating sequence (UAS) that efficiently binds yeast Gal4 (Webster et al., 1988; Pfeiffer et al., 2010) GAL4
   2779..3498    +  CDS            Venus: yellow fluorescent protein (YFP) with fast and efficient maturation (Nagai et al., 2002) mammalian codon-optimized
   3527..4113    +  misc_feature   IRES2: internal ribosome entry site (IRES) of the encephalomyocarditis virus (EMCV)
   4114..4554    +  CDS            GAL4 DNA binding domain: DNA binding domain of the GAL4 transcriptional activator; Saccharomyces cerevisiae GAL4 (truncated)
   4585..5121    +  CDS            p65: C-terminal portion of the p65 subunit of mouse NF-κB
   5144..5169    +  misc_feature   MCS (fragment): pBluescript multiple cloning site
   5205..5793    +  misc_feature   WPRE: woodchuck hepatitis virus posttranscriptional regulatory element
   5813..5890    +  CDS            nef (fragment): NEF_HV1Z2 - Experimental evidence at protein level: Swiss-Prot protein existence level 1. Extracellular Nef protein targets CD4(+) T-lymphocytes for apoptosis by interacting with CXCR4 surface receptors. From Human immunodeficiency virus type 1 group M subtype D (isolate Z2/CDC-Z34) (HIV-1).
   5892..5913    +  LTR            3' LTR (ΔU3) (fragment): self-inactivating 3' long terminal repeat (LTR) from HIV-1
   5913..5973    +  ncRNA          mir-TAR: Accession: RF00250 - Trans-activation response element (TAR)
   5998..6109    +  polyA_signal   bGH poly(A) signal: bovine growth hormone polyadenylation signal
   6226..6247    +  promoter       SV40 promoter (fragment): SV40 enhancer and early promoter
   6268..6399    +  rep_origin     f1 ori (fragment) (sequence partly withheld): f1 bacteriophage origin of replication; arrow indicates direction of (+) strand synthesis
   6803..6991    +  CDS            EEF1AKMT2 (fragment): EFMT2_HUMAN - Also known as C10orf138, METTL10 From Homo sapiens (Human).
   7330..7384    -  CDS            lacI (fragment): lac repressor; lacI; The lac repressor binds to the lac operator to inhibit transcription in E. coli. This inhibition can be relieved by adding lactose or isopropyl-β-D-thiogalactopyranoside (IPTG).
   7567..8155    -  rep_origin     ori: high-copy-number ColE1/pMB1/pBR322/pUC origin of replication
   8326..9186    -  CDS            AmpR: β-lactamase; bla; confers resistance to ampicillin, carbenicillin, and related antibiotics
   9187..9291    -  promoter       AmpR promoter: bla
   9386..9421    +  CDS            rop (fragment): Rop protein, which maintains plasmids at low copy number; rop
   9523..9622    +  misc_feature   bom (fragment): basis of mobility region from pBR322
   9628..9694    -  CDS            lacZα (fragment): LacZα fragment of β-galactosidase; lacZ fragment
  10589..10612   +  LTR            3' LTR (fragment): 3' long terminal repeat (LTR) from HIV-1
  10629..10753   +  enhancer       CMV enhancer (fragment): human cytomegalovirus immediate early enhancer
  10768..10867   +  promoter       CMVd1 promoter: truncated human cytomegalovirus (CMV) immediate early promoter that yields slightly reduced expression relative to the full-length promoter
>Addgene plasmid #156393 | pTYF-super-mfSST-0.3k-Venus-WPRE | addgene full sequence | sequence record 311140 | Addgene NGS Result
GGGTCTCTCTGGTTAGACCAGATCTGAGCCTGGGAGCTCTCTGGCTAACTAGGGAACCCACTGCTTAAGC
CTCAATAAAGCTTGCCTTGAGTGCTCAAAGTAGTGTGTGCCCGTCTGTTGTGTGACTCTGGTAACTAGAG
ATCCCTCAGACCCTTTTAGTCAGTGTGGAAAATCTCTAGCAGTGGCGCCCGAACAGGGACTTGAAAGCGA
AAGTAAAGCCAGAGGAGATCTCTCGACGCAGGACTCGGCTTGCTGAAGCGCGCACGGCAAGAGGCGAGGG
GCGGCGACTGCAGAGTACGCCAAAAATTTTGACTAGCGGAGGCTAGAAGGAGAGAGATGGGTGCGAGAGC
GTCGGTATTAAGCGGGGGAGAATTAGATAAATGGGAAAAAATTCGGTTAAGGCCAGGGGGAAAGAAACAA
TATAAACTAAAACATATAGTATGGGCAAGCAGGGAGCTAGAACGATTCGCAGTTAATCCTGGCCTTTTAG
AGACATCAGAAGGCTGTAGACAAATACTGGGACAGCTACAACCATCCCTTCAGACAGGATCAGAAGAACT
TAGATCATTATATAATACAATAGCAGTCCTCTATTGTGTGCATCAAAGGATAGATGTAAAAGACACCAAG
GAAGCCTTAGATAAGATAGAGGAAGAGCAAAACAAAAGTAAGAAAAAGGCACAGCAAGCAGCAGCTGACA
CAGGAAACAACAGCCAGGTCAGCCAAAATTACCCTATAGTGCAGAACCTCCAGGGGCAAATGGTACATCA
GGCCATATCACCTAGAACTTTAAATGCATGGGTAAAAGTAGTAGAAGAGAAGGCTTTCAGCCCAGAAGTA
ATACCCATGTTTTCAGCATTATCAGAAGGAGCCACCCCACAAGATTTAAATACCATGCTAAACACAGTGG
GGGGACATCAAGCAGCCATGCAAATGTTAAAAGAGACCATCAATGAGGAAGCTGCAGAATGGGATAGATT
GCATCCAGTGCATGCAGGGCCTATTGCACCAGGCCAGATGAGAGAACCAAGGGGAAGTGACATAGCAGGA
ACTACTAGCAAATTAAGAGAACAATTTGGAAATAATAAAACAATAATCTTTAAGCAATCCTCAGGAGGGG
ACCCAGAAATTGTAACGCACAGTTTTAATTGTGGAGGGGAATTTTTCTACTGTAATTCAACACAACTGTT
TAATAGTACTTGGTTTAATAGTACTTGGAGTACTGAAGGGTCAAATAACACTGAAGGAAGTGACACAATC
ACACTCCCATGCAGAATAAAACAATTTATAAACATGTGGCAGGAAGTAGGAAAAGCAATGTATGCCCCTC
CCATCAGTGGACAAATTAGATGTTCATCAAATATTACTGGGCTGCTATTAACAAGAGATGGTGGTAATAA
CAACAATGGGTCCGAGATCTTCAGACCTGGAGGAGGCGATATGAGGGACAATTGGAGAAGTGAATTATAT
AAATATAAAGTAGTAAAAATTGAACCATTAGGAGTAGCACCCACCAAGGCAAAGAGAAGAGTGGTGCAGA
GAGAAAAAAGAGCAGTGGGAATAGGAGCTTTGTTCCTTGGGTTCTTGGGAGCAGCAGGAAGCACTATGGG
CGCAGCGTCAATGACGCTGACGGTACAGGCCAGACAATTATTGTCTGATATAGTGCAGCAGCAGAACAAT
TTGCTGAGGGCTATTGAGGCGCAACAGCATCTGTTGCAACTCACAGTCTGGGGCATCAAACAGCTCCAGG
CAAGAATCCTGGCTGTGGAAAGATACCTAAAGGATCAACAGCTCCTGGGGATTTGGGGTTGCTCTGGAAA
ACTCATTTGCACCACTGCTGTGCCTTGGAATGCTAGTTGGAGTAATAAATCTCTGGAACAGATTTGGAAT
AACATGACCTGGATGGAGTGGGACAGAGAAATTAACAATTACACAAGCTTAATACACTCCTTAATTGAAG
AATCGCAAAACCAGCAAGAAAAGAATGAACAAGAATTATTGGAATTAGATAAATGGGCTTGCGGCCGGAA
TTCACAAATGGCAGTATTCATCCACAATTTTAAAAGAAAAGGGGGGATTGGGGGGTACAGTGCAGGGGAA
AGAATAGTAGACATAATAGCAACAGACATACAAACTAAAGAATTACAAAAACAAATTACAAAAATTCAAA
ATTTTCGGGTTTATTACAGGGACAGCAGAGATCCACTTTGGGCGGCCTAGGGATAACAGGGTAATAGATC
TTGCTAGCTCTTATCATGTCTGGATCCAAGCTTGCATGCCTGCAGGTCGGAGTACTGTCCTCCGAGCGGA
GTACTGTCCTCCGAGCGGAGTACTGTCCTCCGAGCGGAGTACTGTCCTCCGAGCGGAGTACTGTCCTCCG
AGCGGAGACTCTAGAGGGTCCCGGGATACGCGTGCATGTGTGGGAGTGAAATTATGGAATGTGTATGCTC
ATAGCACTGAGTGAAAATAAAAGATTGTATAAATCGTGGGGCTTGTGGAATTGTGAGTCCCTGTGCGTGT
GCAGTATTTTTTTTTTTTTAAGTAAGACTCTTTAGATCTTGTCGCCTCCCCTGTCTTCTGTGATTGATTT
TGCGAGACTAATGGTGCGTAAAAGGGCTGGTGAGATCTGGGGGCGCCTCCTAGCCTGACGTCAGAGAGAG
AGTTTAAAACCGAGGGAGACGGTTGAGAGCACACAAGCCGCTTTAGGAGTCGCGAGGTTCGGAGCCATCG
CTGCTGCCTGCTGATCCGCGCCTAGAGTTTGGCGGCCGCGGATCCACCATGGTGAGCAAGGGCGAGGAGC
TGTTCACCGGGGTGGTGCCCATCCTGGTCGAGCTGGACGGCGACGTAAACGGCCACAAGTTCAGCGTGTC
CGGCGAGGGCGAGGGCGATGCCACCTACGGCAAGCTGACCCTGAAGCTGATCTGCACCACCGGCAAGCTG
CCCGTGCCCTGGCCCACCCTCGTGACCACCCTGGGCTACGGCCTGCAGTGCTTCGCCCGCTACCCCGACC
ACATGAAGCAGCACGACTTCTTCAAGTCCGCCATGCCCGAAGGCTACGTCCAGGAGCGCACCATCTTCTT
CAAGGACGACGGCAACTACAAGACCCGCGCCGAGGTGAAGTTCGAGGGCGACACCCTGGTGAACCGCATC
GAGCTGAAGGGCATCGACTTCAAGGAGGACGGCAACATCCTGGGGCACAAGCTGGAGTACAACTACAACA
GCCACAACGTCTATATCACCGCCGACAAGCAGAAGAACGGCATCAAGGCCAACTTCAAGATCCGCCACAA
CATCGAGGACGGCGGCGTGCAGCTCGCCGACCACTACCAGCAGAACACCCCCATCGGCGACGGCCCCGTG
CTGCTGCCCGACAACCACTACCTGAGCTACCAGTCCGCCCTGAGCAAAGACCCCAACGAGAAGCGCGATC
ACATGGTCCTGCTGGAGTTCGTGACCGCCGCCGGGATCACTCTCGGCATGGACGAGCTGTACAAGTAAGG
CGCGCCCTAGTCGGATATCCGTCGAGCCCCTCTCCCTCCCCCCCCCCTAACGTTACTGGCCGAAGCCGCT
TGGAATAAGGCCGGTGTGCGTTTGTCTATATGTTATTTTCCACCATATTGCCGTCTTTTGGCAATGTGAG
GGCCCGGAAACCTGGCCCTGTCTTCTTGACGAGCATTCCTAGGGGTCTTTCCCCTCTCGCCAAAGGAATG
CAAGGTCTGTTGAATGTCGTGAAGGAAGCAGTTCCTCTGGAAGCTTCTTGAAGACAAACAACGTCTGTAG
CGACCCTTTGCAGGCAGCGGAACCCCCCACCTGGCGACAGGTGCCTCTGCGGCCAAAAGCCACGTGTATA
AGATACACCTGCAAAGGCGGCACAACCCCAGTGCCACGTTGTGAGTTGGATAGTTGTGGAAAGAGTCAAA
TGGCTCTCCTCAAGCGTATTCAACAAGGGGCTGAAGGATGCCCAGAAGGTACCCCATTGTATGGGATCTG
ATCTGGGGCCTCGGTACACATGCTTTACATGTGTTTAGTCGAGGTTAAAAAAACGTCTAGGCCCCCCGAA
CCACGGGGACGTGGTTTTCCTTTGAAAAACACGATGATAATATGGCCACAACCATGAAGCTACTGTCTTC
TATCGAACAAGCATGCGATATTTGCCGACTTAAAAAGCTCAAGTGCTCCAAAGAAAAACCGAAGTGCGCC
AAGTGTCTGAAGAACAACTGGGAGTGTCGCTACTCTCCCAAAACCAAAAGGTCTCCGCTGACTAGGGCAC
ATCTGACAGAAGTGGAATCAAGGCTAGAAAGACTGGAACAGCTATTTCTACTGATTTTTCCTCGAGAAGA
CCTTGACATGATTTTGAAAATGGATTCTTTACAGGATATAAAAGCATTGTTAACAGGATTATTTGTACAA
GATAATGTGAATAAAGATGCCGTCACAGATAGATTGGCTTCAGTGGAGACTGATATGCCTCTAACATTGA
GACAGCATAGAATAAGTGCGACATCATCATCGGAAGAGAGTAGTAACAAAGGTCAAAGACAGTTGACTGT
ATCGCCGGAATTGGGATCCATGGTGTTTCCTTCTGGGCAGATCTCAAACCAGGCCCTGGCCTTAGCACCG
TCCTCTGCCCCAGTCCTTGCCCAGACCATGGTCCCTTCCTCAGCCATGGTACCTCTGGCTCAGCCCCCAG
CTCCTGCCCCAGTTCTAACCCCGGGTCCTCCCCAGTCCCTGTCTGCACCTGTTCCAAAGAGCACCCAGGC
TGGGGAAGGCACGCTGTCGGAAGCCCTGCTGCACCTGCAGTTTGATGCTGATGAAGACTTGGGGGCCTTG
CTTGGCAACAGCACAGACCCAGGAGTGTTCACAGACCTGGCATCTGTGGACAACTCAGAGTTTCAGCAGC
TCCTGAACCAGGGTGTGTCCATGTCTCACTCCACAGCTGAGCCCATGCTGATGGAGTACCCTGAAGCTAT
AACTCGCCTGGTGACAGGGTCCCAGAGGCCCCCTGACCCAGCTCCCACACCCCTGGGGACCTCGGGGCTT
CCCAATGGTCTCTCCGGAGATGAAGACTTCTCCTCCATTGCGGACATGGACTTCTCTGCTCTGCTGAGTC
AGATCAGCTCCAGCGGCCAATCTAGACTGCAGCTCGACCTCGAGGGGGGGCCCGGTACCAGGTAAGTTAA
CATCGAGGGATCAAGCTTATCGATAATCAACCTCTGGATTACAAAATTTGTGAAAGATTGACTGGTATTC
TTAACTATGTTGCTCCTTTTACGCTATGTGGATACGCTGCTTTAATGCCTTTGTATCATGCTATTGCTTC
CCGTATGGCTTTCATTTTCTCCTCCTTGTATAAATCCTGGTTGCTGTCTCTTTATGAGGAGTTGTGGCCC
GTTGTCAGGCAACGTGGCGTGGTGTGCACTGTGTTTGCTGACGCAACCCCCACTGGTTGGGGCATTGCCA
CCACCTGTCAGCTCCTTTCCGGGACTTTCGCTTTCCCCCTCCCTATTGCCACGGCGGAACTCATCGCCGC
CTGCCTTGCCCGCTGCTGGACAGGGGCTCGGCTGTTGGGCACTGACAATTCCGTGGTGTTGTCGGGGAAG
CTGACGTCCTTTCCATGGCTGCTCGCCTGTGTTGCCACCTGGATTCTGCGCGGGACGTCCTTCTGCTACG
TCCCTTCGGCCCTCAATCCAGCGGACCTTCCTTCCCGCGGCCTGCTGCCGGCTCTGCGGCCTCTTCCGCG
TCTTCGCCTTCGCCCTCAGACGAGTCGGATCTCCCTTTGGGCCGCCTCCCCGCATCGTCGACTAGGGATA
ACAGGGTAACGGTACCTTTAAGACCAATGACTTACAAGGCAGCTGTAGATCTTAGCCACTTTTTAAAAGA
AAAGGGGGGACTGGAAGGGCTAATTCACTCCCAGGGTCTCTCTGGTTAGACCAGATCTGAGCCTGGGAGC
TCTCTGGCTAACTAGGGAACCCACTGCTTAAGCCTCATAAAGCTCGACTGTGCCTTCTAGTTGCCAGCCA
TCTGTTGTTTGCCCCTCCCCCGTGCCTTCCTTGACCCTGGAAGGTGCCACTCCCACTGTCCTTTCCTAAT
AAAATGAGGAAATTGCATCGCATTGTCTGAGTAGGTGTCATTCTATTCTGGGGGGTAGGGTGGGGCAGGA
CAGCAAGGGGGAGGATTGGGAAGACAATAGCAGGCATGCTGGGGATGCGGTGGGCTCTATGGCTTCTGAG
GCGGAAAGAACCAGCTGGGGCTCTAGGGGGTATCCCC
[124 nt withheld, positions 6268-6391]
CGCCGGCTGTGCGGGAGAACGGAGTTCTATTATGACTCAAATCAGTCTCCCCAAGCATTCGGGGATCAGA
GTTTTTAAGGATAACTTAGTGTGTAGGGGGCCAGTGAGTTGGAGATGAAAGCGTAGGGAGTCGAAGGTGT
CCTTTTGCGCCGAGTCAGTTCCTGGGTGGGGGCCACAAGATCGGATGAGCCAGTTTATCAATCCGGGGGT
GCCAGCTGATCCATGGAGTGCAGGGTCTGCAAAATATCTCAAGCACTGATTGATCTTAGGTTTTACAATA
GTGATGTTACCCCAGGAACAATTTGGGGAAGGTCAGAATCTTGTAGCCTGTAGCTGCATGACTCCTAAAC
CATAATTTCTTTTTTGTTTTTTTTTTTTTATTTTTGAGACAGGGTCTCACTCTGTCACCTAGGCTGGAGT
GCAGTGGTGCAATCACAGCTCACTGCAGCCTCAACGTCGTAAGCTCAAGCGATCCTCCCACCTCAGCCTG
CCTGGTAGCTGAGACTACAAGCGACGCCCCAGTTAATTTTTGTATTTTTGGTAGAGGCAGCGTTTTGCCG
TGTGGCCCTGGCTGGTCTCGAACTCCTGGGCTCAAGTGATCCAGCCTCAGCCTCCCAAAGTGCTGGGACA
ACCGGGGCCAGTCACTGCACCTGGCCCTAAACCATAATTTCTAATCTTTTGGCTAATTTGTTAGTCCTAC
AAAGGCAGTCTAGTCCCCAGGCAAAAAGGGGGTTTGTTTCGGGAAAGGGCTGTTACTGTCTTTGTTTCAA
ACTATAAACTAAGTTCCTCCTAAACTTAGTTCGGCCTACACCCAGGAATGAACAAGGAGAGCTTGGAGGT
TAGAAGCACGATGGAATTGGTTAGGTCAGATCTCTTTCACTGTCTGAGTTATAATTTTGCAATGGTGGTT
CAAAGACTGCCCGCTTCTGACACCAGTCGCTGCATTAATGAATCGGCCAACGCGCGGGGAGAGGCGGTTT
GCGTATTGGGCGCTCTTCCGCTTCCTCGCTCACTGACTCGCTGCGCTCGGTCGTTCGGCTGCGGCGAGCG
GTATCAGCTCACTCAAAGGCGGTAATACGGTTATCCACAGAATCAGGGGATAACGCAGGAAAGAACATGT
GAGCAAAAGGCCAGCAAAAGGCCAGGAACCGTAAAAAGGCCGCGTTGCTGGCGTTTTTCCATAGGCTCCG
CCCCCCTGACGAGCATCACAAAAATCGACGCTCAAGTCAGAGGTGGCGAAACCCGACAGGACTATAAAGA
TACCAGGCGTTTCCCCCTGGAAGCTCCCTCGTGCGCTCTCCTGTTCCGACCCTGCCGCTTACCGGATACC
TGTCCGCCTTTCTCCCTTCGGGAAGCGTGGCGCTTTCTCATAGCTCACGCTGTAGGTATCTCAGTTCGGT
GTAGGTCGTTCGCTCCAAGCTGGGCTGTGTGCACGAACCCCCCGTTCAGCCCGACCGCTGCGCCTTATCC
GGTAACTATCGTCTTGAGTCCAACCCGGTAAGACACGACTTATCGCCACTGGCAGCAGCCACTGGTAACA
GGATTAGCAGAGCGAGGTATGTAGGCGGTGCTACAGAGTTCTTGAAGTGGTGGCCTAACTACGGCTACAC
TAGAAGAACAGTATTTGGTATCTGCGCTCTGCTGAAGCCAGTTACCTTCGGAAAAAGAGTTGGTAGCTCT
TGATCCGGCAAACAAACCACCGCTGGTAGCGGTGGTTTTTTTGTTTGCAAGCAGCAGATTACGCGCAGAA
AAAAAGGATCTCAAGAAGATCCTTTGATCTTTTCTACGGGGTCTGACGCTCAGTGGAACGAAAACTCACG
TTAAGGGATTTTGGTCATGAGATTATCAAAAAGGATCTTCACCTAGATCCTTTTAAATTAAAAATGAAGT
TTTAAATCAATCTAAAGTATATATGAGTAAACTTGGTCTGACAGTTACCAATGCTTAATCAGTGAGGCAC
CTATCTCAGCGATCTGTCTATTTCGTTCATCCATAGTTGCCTGACTCCCCGTCGTGTAGATAACTACGAT
ACGGGAGGGCTTACCATCTGGCCCCAGTGCTGCAATGATACCGCGAGACCCACGCTCACCGGCTCCAGAT
TTATCAGCAATAAACCAGCCAGCCGGAAGGGCCGAGCGCAGAAGTGGTCCTGCAACTTTATCCGCCTCCA
TCCAGTCTATTAATTGTTGCCGGGAAGCTAGAGTAAGTAGTTCGCCAGTTAATAGTTTGCGCAACGTTGT
TGCCATTGCTACAGGCATCGTGGTGTCACGCTCGTCGTTTGGTATGGCTTCATTCAGCTCCGGTTCCCAA
CGATCAAGGCGAGTTACATGATCCCCCATGTTGTGCAAAAAAGCGGTTAGCTCCTTCGGTCCTCCGATCG
TTGTCAGAAGTAAGTTGGCCGCAGTGTTATCACTCATGGTTATGGCAGCACTGCATAATTCTCTTACTGT
CATGCCATCCGTAAGATGCTTTTCTGTGACTGGTGAGTACTCAACCAAGTCATTCTGAGAATAGTGTATG
CGGCGACCGAGTTGCTCTTGCCCGGCGTCAATACGGGATAATACCGCGCCACATAGCAGAACTTTAAAAG
TGCTCATCATTGGAAAACGTTCTTCGGGGCGAAAACTCTCAAGGATCTTACCGCTGTTGAGATCCAGTTC
GATGTAACCCACTCGTGCACCCAACTGATCTTCAGCATCTTTTACTTTCACCAGCGTTTCTGGGTGAGCA
AAAACAGGAAGGCAAAATGCCGCAAAAAAGGGAATAAGGGCGACACGGAAATGTTGAATACTCATACTCT
TCCTTTTTCAATATTATTGAAGCATTTATCAGGGTTATTGTCTCATGAGCGGATACATATTTGAATGTAT
TTAGAAAAATAAACAAATAGGGGTTCCGCGCACATTTCCCCGAAAAGTGCCACCTGACGTCTAAGAAACC
ATTATTATCATGACATTAACCTATAAAAATAGGCGTATCACGAGGCCCTTTCGTCTCGCGCGTTTCGGTG
ATGACGGTGAAAACCTCTGACACATGCAGCTCCCGGAGACGGTCACAGCTTGTCTGTAAGCGGATGCCGG
GAGCAGACAAGCCCGTCAGGGCGCGTCAGCGGGTGTTGGCGGGTGTCGGGGCTGGCTTAACTATGCGGCA
TCAGAGCAGATTGTACTGAGAGTGCACCATATGCGGTGTGAAATACCGCACAGATGCGTAAGGAGAAAAT
ACCGCATCAGGCGCCATTCGCCATTCAGGCTGCGCAACTGTTGGGAAGGGCGATCGGTGCGGGCCTCTTC
GCTATTACGCCAGGGGAGGCAGAGATTGCAGTAAGCTGAGATCGCAGCACTGCACTCCAGCCTGGGCGAC
AGAGTAAGACTCTGTCTCAAAAATAAAATAAATAAATCAATCAGATATTCCAATCTTTTCCTTTATTTAT
TTATTTATTTTCTATTTTGGAAACACAGTCCTTCCTTATTCCAGAATTACACATATATTCTATTTTTCTT
TATATGCTCCAGTTTTTTTTAGACCTTCACCTGAAATGTGTGTATACAAAATCTAGGCCAGTCCAGCAGA
GCCTAAAGGTAAAAAATAAAATAATAAAAAATAAATAAAATCTAGCTCACTCCTTCACATCAAAATGGAG
ATACAGCTGTTAGCATTAAATACCAAATAACCCATCTTGTCCTCAATAATTTTAAGCGCCTCTCTCCACC
ACATCTAACTCCTGTCAAAGGCATGTGCCCCTTCCGGGCGCTCTGCTGTGCTGCCAACCAACTGGCATGT
GGACTCTGCAGGGTCCCTAACTGCCAAGCCCCACAGTGTGCCCTGAGGCTGCCCCTTCCTTCTAGCGGCT
GCCCCCACTCGGCTTTGCTTTCCCTAGTTTCAGTTACTTGCGTTCAGCCAAGGTCTGAAACTAGGTGCGC
ACAGAGCGGTAAGACTGCGAGAGAAAGAGACCAGCTTTACAGGGGGTTTATCACAGTGCACCCTGACAGT
CGTCAGCCTCACAGGGGGTTTATCACATTGCACCCTGACAGTCGTCAGCCTCACAGGGGGTTTATCACAG
TGCACCCTTACAATCATTCCATTTGATTCACAATTTTTTTAGTCTCTACTGTGCCTAACTTGTAAGTTAA
ATTTGATCAGAGGTGTGTTCCCAGAGGGGAAAACAGTATATACAGGGTTCAGTACTATCGCATTTCAGGC
CCGAGAGCTGCATCCGGAGTATCTAGATGGAGTTCCGCGTTACATAACTTACGGTAAATGGCCCGCCTGG
CTGACCGCCCAACGACCCCCGCCCATTGACGTCAATAATGACGTATGTTCCCATAGTAACGCCAATAGGG
ACTTTCCATTGACGTCAATGGGAGTTTGTTTTGGCACCAAAATCAACGGGACTTTCCAAAATGTCGTAAT
AACCCCGCCCCGTTGACGCAAATGGGCGGTAGGCGTGTACTCTAGAAGGTCTATATAAGCAGAGCTCGTT
TAGTGAACC
